Addgene plasmid #229946: pBAD-luxKate
Purpose: Bacterial expression of a de novo designed, FRET-based neoLux1.2-mKate2 fusion bioluminescent probe (max. Em=638)
Depositing lab: Andy Yeh. Depositing organization: University of California, Santa Cruz. Publication: De novo luciferases enable multiplexed bioluminescence imaging. Chen JY-H, Shi Q, Peng X, Habimana JdD, Wang J, Sobolewski W, Yeh AH-W. Chem. 2025 Mar 13;11(3):102346. doi: 10.1016/j.chempr.2024.10.013. Epub 2024 Nov 12. PubMed 40417169.
Backbone
  Vector backbone: pBAD
  Backbone manufacturer: Invitrogen
  Backbone size w/o insert (bp): 3955
  Vector type: Bacterial Expression
Growth in bacteria
  Bacterial resistance: Ampicillin, 100 μg/mL
  Growth temperature: 37°C
  Growth strain: DH5alpha
  Copy number: High Copy
Gene/Insert
  Gene/Insert name: luxKate
  Species: Synthetic
  Insert size (bp): 1086
  Promoter: araBAD
  Tag / fusion protein: His-tag (C terminal on insert)
  Cloning method: Gibson Cloning
  Sequencing primers: 5′ pBAD Forward; 3′ pBAD Reverse
Terms and licenses: Academic/Nonprofit Terms; Industry Terms: Not Available to Industry
How to cite: pBAD-luxKate was a gift from Andy Yeh (Addgene plasmid # 229946 ; http://n2t.net/addgene:229946 ; RRID:Addgene_229946)
