[The description below was written by a language model from this plasmid's Addgene catalogue record and pLannotate feature annotations shown in this document.]
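Description:
pBAD-luxKate is a bacterial expression plasmid built on the Invitrogen pBAD backbone for arabinose-inducible production of a synthetic bioluminescent probe in E. coli. The 5,041 nt sequence carries a high-copy ColE1/pMB1-type origin, the pBR322 bom region, and only a short fragment of rop, consistent with the recorded high copy number. Selection is by ampicillin through the bla (AmpR) gene and its own promoter. The araC regulator is encoded divergently from the araBAD promoter. AraC represses the promoter in the absence of L-arabinose and activates it when the sugar is present, giving tight and titratable control of the insert.

The payload, luxKate (about 1.1 kb, synthetic), is a fusion of the de novo designed luciferase neoLux1.2 with the monomeric far-red fluorescent protein mKate2. The automated annotation recognises only the mKate2 coding region, which spans the numbering origin of the circular sequence. The unannotated stretch between the araBAD promoter and mKate2 presumably holds the neoLux1.2 portion, which would place the luciferase at the N-terminal end, although the feature table does not confirm this. A short feature just downstream of mKate2, labelled as a fragment of a composite tag, corresponds to the C-terminal His-tag listed in the record, which would allow metal-affinity purification. Transcription ends at the rrnB T1 and T2 terminators.

In the fusion, energy from the luciferase reaction is transferred by resonance energy transfer to mKate2, red-shifting the emission to a reported maximum of 638 nm. The plasmid is used to express this probe in bacteria as a spectrally distinct reporter for multiplexed bioluminescence imaging.
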