Features (pLannotate 1.2.2; 12 found; start..end, strand, type, name):
    171..188     +  CDS            capTEV™ (fragment): composite tag for in vivo biotinylation, TEV protease cleavage, and 6xHis tagging
    280..395     +  ncRNA          5S rRNA: Accession: RF00001 - 5S ribosomal RNA
    399..485     +  terminator     rrnB T1 terminator: Escherichia coli rrnB; transcription terminator T1 from the E. coli rrnB gene
    577..604     +  terminator     rrnB T2 terminator: transcription terminator T2 from the E. coli rrnB gene
    623..714     +  promoter       AmpR promoter: bla
    715..1575    +  CDS            AmpR: β-lactamase; bla; confers resistance to ampicillin, carbenicillin, and related antibiotics
   1746..2334    +  rep_origin     ori: high-copy-number ColE1/pMB1/pBR322/pUC origin of replication
   2520..2660    -  misc_feature   bom: basis of mobility region from pBR322
   2762..2802    -  CDS            rop (fragment): Rop protein, which maintains plasmids at low copy number; rop
   2924..3802    -  CDS            araC: L-arabinose regulatory protein; araC
   3829..4113    +  promoter       araBAD promoter: araBAD; promoter of the L-arabinose operon of E. coli; the araC regulatory gene is transcribed in the opposite direction (Guzman et al., 1995)
   4525..164     +  CDS            mKate2 (across the origin): mKate2 is a basic (constitutively fluorescent) red fluorescent protein published in 2009, derived from Entacmaea quadricolor. It is reported to be a rapidly-maturing monomer with moderate acid sensitivity.
>Addgene plasmid #229946 | pBAD-luxKate | addgene full sequence | sequence record 456842 | Addgene NGS Result
CTTATCGTTCGAAAAAGCCGGCGAAAAACTTAAAAATGCCGGGCGTGTATTATGTGGATCGCCGTCTGGA
ACGCATAAAAGAAGCGGATAAAGAAACCTATGTCGAACAGCATGAAGTGGCGGTGGCGCGCTATTGCGAT
CTGCCAAGCAAACTGGGCCATCGCGGTTCTCATCATCATCATCATCATTAAAGCTTGGCTGTTTTGGCGG
ATGAGAGAAGATTTTCAGCCTGATACAGATTAAATCAGAACGCAGAAGCGGTCTGATAAAACAGAATTTG
CCTGGCGGCAGTAGCGCGGTGGTCCCACCTGACCCCATGCCGAACTCAGAAGTGAAACGCCGTAGCGCCG
ATGGTAGTGTGGAGTAAGCCCATGCGAGAGTAGGGAACTGCCAGGCATCAAATAAAACGAAAGGCTCAGT
CGAAAGACTGGGCCTTTCGTTTTATCTGTTGTTTGTCGGTGAACGCTCTCCTGAGTAGGACAAATCCGCC
GGGAGCGGATTTGAACGTTGCGAAGCAACGGCCCGGAGGGTGGCGGGCAGGACGCCCGCCATAAACTGCC
AGGCATCAAATTAAGCAGAAGGCCATCCTGACGGATGGCCTTTTTGCGTTTCTACAAACTCTTTTGTTTA
TTTTTCTAAATACATTCAAATATGTATCCGCTCATGAGACAATAACCCTGATAAATGCTTCAATAATATT
GAAAAAGGAAGAGTATGAGTATTCAACATTTCCGTGTCGCCCTTATTCCCTTTTTTGCGGCATTTTGCCT
TCCTGTTTTTGCTCACCCAGAAACGCTGGTGAAAGTAAAAGATGCTGAAGATCAGTTGGGTGCACGAGTG
GGTTACATCGAACTGGATCTCAACAGCGGTAAGATCCTTGAGAGTTTTCGCCCCGAAGAACGTTTTCCAA
TGATGAGCACTTTTAAAGTTCTGCTATGTGGCGCGGTATTATCCCGTGTTGACGCCGGGCAAGAGCAACT
CGGTCGCCGCATACACTATTCTCAGAATGACTTGGTTGAGTACTCACCAGTCACAGAAAAGCATCTTACG
GATGGCATGACAGTAAGAGAATTATGCAGTGCTGCCATAACCATGAGTGATAACACTGCGGCCAACTTAC
TTCTGACAACGATCGGAGGACCGAAGGAGCTAACCGCTTTTTTGCACAACATGGGGGATCATGTAACTCG
CCTTGATCGTTGGGAACCGGAGCTGAATGAAGCCATACCAAACGACGAGCGTGACACCACGATGCCTGTA
GCAATGGCAACAACGTTGCGCAAACTATTAACTGGCGAACTACTTACTCTAGCTTCCCGGCAACAATTAA
TAGACTGGATGGAGGCGGATAAAGTTGCAGGACCACTTCTGCGCTCGGCCCTTCCGGCTGGCTGGTTTAT
TGCTGATAAATCTGGAGCCGGTGAGCGTGGTAGTCGCGGTATCATTGCAGCACTGGGGCCAGATGGTAAG
CCCTCCCGTATCGTAGTTATCTACACGACGGGGAGTCAGGCAACTATGGATGAACGAAATAGACAGATCG
CTGAGATAGGTGCCTCACTGATTAAGCATTGGTAACTGTCAGACCAAGTTTACTCATATATACTTTAGAT
TGATTTAAAACTTCATTTTTAATTTAAAAGGATCTAGGTGAAGATCCTTTTTGATAATCTCATGACCAAA
ATCCCTTAACGTGAGTTTTCGTTCCACTGAGCGTCAGACCCCGTAGAAAAGATCAAAGGATCTTCTTGAG
ATCCTTTTTTTCTGCGCGTAATCTGCTGCTTGCAAACAAAAAAACCACCGCTACCAGCGGTGGTTTGTTT
GCCGGATCAAGAGCTACCAACTCTTTTTCCGAAGGTAACTGGCTTCAGCAGAGCGCAGATACCAAATACT
GTCCTTCTAGTGTAGCCGTAGTTAGGCCACCACTTCAAGAACTCTGTAGCACCGCCTACATACCTCGCTC
TGCTAATCCTGTTACCAGTGGCTGCTGCCAGTGGCGATAAGTCGTGTCTTACCGGGTTGGACTCAAGACG
ATAGTTACCGGATAAGGCGCAGCGGTCGGGCTGAACGGGGGGTTCGTGCACACAGCCCAGCTTGGAGCGA
ACGACCTACACCGAACTGAGATACCTACAGCGTGAGCTATGAGAAAGCGCCACGCTTCCCGAAGGGAGAA
AGGCGGACAGGTATCCGGTAAGCGGCAGGGTCGGAACAGGAGAGCGCACGAGGGAGCTTCCAGGGGGAAA
CGCCTGGTATCTTTATAGTCCTGTCGGGTTTCGCCACCTCTGACTTGAGCGTCGATTTTTGTGATGCTCG
TCAGGGGGGCGGAGCCTATGGAAAAACGCCAGCAACGCGGCCTTTTTACGGTTCCTGGCCTTTTGCTGGC
CTTTTGCTCACATGTTCTTTCCTGCGTTATCCCCTGATTCTGTGGATAACCGTATTACCGCCTTTGAGTG
AGCTGATACCGCTCGCCGCAGCCGAACGACCGAGCGCAGCGAGTCAGTGAGCGAGGAAGCGGAAGAGCGC
CTGATGCGGTATTTTCTCCTTACGCATCTGTGCGGTATTTCACACCGCATATGGTGCACTCTCAGTACAA
TCTGCTCTGATGCCGCATAGTTAAGCCAGTATACACTCCGCTATCGCTACGTGACTGGGTCATGGCTGCG
CCCCGACACCCGCCAACACCCGCTGACGCGCCCTGACGGGCTTGTCTGCTCCCGGCATCCGCTTACAGAC
AAGCTGTGACCGTCTCCGGGAGCTGCATGTGTCAGAGGTTTTCACCGTCATCACCGAAACGCGCGAGGCA
GCAGATCAATTCGCGCGCGAAGGCGAAGCGGCATGCATAATGTGCCTGTCAAATGGACGAAGCAGGGATT
CTGCAAACCCTATGCTACTCCGTCAAGCCGTCAATTGTCTGATTCGTTACCAATTATGACAACTTGACGG
CTACATCATTCACTTTTTCTTCACAACCGGCACGGAACTCGCTCGGGCTGGCCCCGGTGCATTTTTTAAA
TACCCGCGAGAAATAGAGTTGATCGTCAAAACCAACATTGCGACCGACGGTGGCGATAGGCATCCGGGTG
GTGCTCAAAAGCAGCTTCGCCTGGCTGATACGTTGGTCCTCGCGCCAGCTTAAGACGCTAATCCCTAACT
GCTGGCGGAAAAGATGTGACAGACGCGACGGCGACAAGCAAACATGCTGTGCGACGCTGGCGATATCAAA
ATTGCTGTCTGCCAGGTGATCGCTGATGTACTGACAAGCCTCGCGTACCCGATTATCCATCGGTGGATGG
AGCGACTCGTTAATCGCTTCCATGCGCCGCAGTAACAATTGCTCAAGCAGATTTATCGCCAGCAGCTCCG
AATAGCGCCCTTCCCCTTGCCCGGCGTTAATGATTTGCCCAAACAGGTCGCTGAAATGCGGCTGGTGCGC
TTCATCCGGGCGAAAGAACCCCGTATTGGCAAATATTGACGGCCAGTTAAGCCATTCATGCCAGTAGGCG
CGCGGACGAAAGTAAACCCACTGGTGATACCATTCGCGAGCCTCCGGATGACGACCGTAGTGATGAATCT
CTCCTGGCGGGAACAGCAAAATATCACCCGGTCGGCAAACAAATTCTCGTCCCTGATTTTTCACCACCCC
CTGACCGCGAATGGTGAGATTGAGAATATAACCTTTCATTCCCAGCGGTCGGTCGATAAAAAAATCGAGA
TAACCGTTGGCCTCAATCGGCGTTAAACCCGCCACCAGATGGGCATTAAACGAGTATCCCGGCAGCAGGG
GATCATTTTGCGCTTCAGCCATACTTTTCATACTCCCGCCATTCAGAGAAGAAACCAATTGTCCATATTG
CATCAGACATTGCCGTCACTGCGTCTTTTACTGGCTCTTCTCGCTAACCAAACCGGTAACCCCGCTTATT
AAAAGCATTCTGTAACAAAGCGGGACCAAAGCCATGACAAAAACGCGTAACAAAAGTGTCTATAATCACG
GCAGAAAAGTCCACATTGATTATTTGCACGGCGTCACACTTTGCTATGCCATAGCATTTTTATCCATAAG
ATTAGCGGATCCTACCTGACGCTTTTTATCGCAACTCTCTACTGTTTCTCCATACCCGTTTTTTGGGCTA
ACAGGAGGAATTAACCATGGGCTCAGGAACAGACGAAGAAATAGCAGAATTCGTAAAAGCATTCTACGAA
GCACTCGACGCAGGAGACGCAGAAACAGCAGCAGACCTACTATTCGGAGCAGGATGCAAAGAAATACACC
TATGGGACGGAACAGTATTCACAAGCAAAGAAGGATTCGAAACATGGTTCAAAAAACTACAAAGCGCAGT
AACAGGAGCAAAAAGAAAAATAGAAAGCGTAGAAATAAAAGACGGAGAAGCAGTAGTAAAACTAACACTA
ACAGCAACATACAAAGCAACAGGAAAAAAATTCGTAGTAGAACTAGAACACACATTCACATTCGACAGAG
AAAGAAACGAACTAGTAGAAGTGAAAGTCACAGCAACACCATATATTAAAGAAAATATGCACATGAAACT
GTATATGGAAGGCACGGTGAACAACCACCATTTTAAATGTACCAGCGAAGGTGAAGGCAAACCGTATGAA
GGTACGCAGACCATGCGCATTAAAGCGGTTGAAGGCGGTCCGCTGCCGTTTGCGTTTGATATTCTGGCGA
CCAGCTTTATGTATGGCAGCAAAACCTTTATTAACCATACCCAGGGCATTCCGGATTTCTTTAAACAGAG
CTTTCCGGAAGGTTTTACCTGGGAACGCGTGACCACGTACGAAGATGGTGGCGTGCTGACTGCGACTCAA
GATACCAGCCTGCAGGATGGCTGCCTGATTTATAACGTGAAAATTCGCGGTGTGAACTTTCCGAGCAACG
GCCCGGTGATGCAGAAAAAGACCTTAGGCTGGGAAGCGAGCACCGAAACCCTGTATCCGGCGGATGGCGG
TTTAGAAGGCCGTGCGGATATGGCGCTGAAATTAGTGGGCGGCGGCCATCTGATTTGCAACCTGAAAACC
A
