>Addgene plasmid #229946 | pBAD-luxKate | depositor partial sequence | sequence record 451941 | LuxKate
ATGGGCTCAGGAACAGACGAAGAAATAGCAGAATTCGTAAAAGCATTCTACGAAGCACTCGACGCAGGAG
ACGCAGAAACAGCAGCAGACCTACTATTCGGAGCAGGATGCAAAGAAATACACCTATGGGACGGAACAGT
ATTCACAAGCAAAGAAGGATTCGAAACATGGTTCAAAAAACTACAAAGCGCAGTAACAGGAGCAAAAAGA
AAAATAGAAAGCGTAGAAATAAAAGACGGAGAAGCAGTAGTAAAACTAACACTAACAGCAACATACAAAG
CAACAGGAAAAAAATTCGTAGTAGAACTAGAACACACATTCACATTCGACAGAGAAAGAAACGAACTAGT
AGAAGTGAAAGTCACAGCAACACCATATATTAAAGAAAATATGCACATGAAACTGTATATGGAAGGCACG
GTGAACAACCACCATTTTAAATGTACCAGCGAAGGTGAAGGCAAACCGTATGAAGGTACGCAGACCATGC
GCATTAAAGCGGTTGAAGGCGGTCCGCTGCCGTTTGCGTTTGATATTCTGGCGACCAGCTTTATGTATGG
CAGCAAAACCTTTATTAACCATACCCAGGGCATTCCGGATTTCTTTAAACAGAGCTTTCCGGAAGGTTTT
ACCTGGGAACGCGTGACCACGTACGAAGATGGTGGCGTGCTGACTGCGACTCAAGATACCAGCCTGCAGG
ATGGCTGCCTGATTTATAACGTGAAAATTCGCGGTGTGAACTTTCCGAGCAACGGCCCGGTGATGCAGAA
AAAGACCTTAGGCTGGGAAGCGAGCACCGAAACCCTGTATCCGGCGGATGGCGGTTTAGAAGGCCGTGCG
GATATGGCGCTGAAATTAGTGGGCGGCGGCCATCTGATTTGCAACCTGAAAACCACTTATCGTTCGAAAA
AGCCGGCGAAAAACTTAAAAATGCCGGGCGTGTATTATGTGGATCGCCGTCTGGAACGCATAAAAGAAGC
GGATAAAGAAACCTATGTCGAACAGCATGAAGTGGCGGTGGCGCGCTATTGCGATCTGCCAAGCAAACTG
GGCCATCGCGGTTCTCATCATCATCATCATCATTAA
